Addgene plasmid #27720: pUT1111-HQ858674
Depositing lab: John Gray & Erich Grotewold. Depositing organization: University of Toledo. Publication: The Maize TFome--development of a transcription factor open reading frame collection for functional genomics. Burdo B, Gray J, Goetting-Minesky MP, Wittler B, Hunt M, Li T, Velliquette D, Thomas J, Gentzel I, dos Santos Brito M, Mejia-Guerra MK, Connolly LN, Qaisi D, Li W, Casas MI, Doseff AI, Grotewold E. Plant J. 2014 Oct;80(2):356-66. doi: 10.1111/tpj.12623. Epub 2014 Aug 26. PubMed 25053252.
Backbone
  Vector backbone: pENTR/D
  Backbone manufacturer: Invitrogen
  Backbone size w/o insert (bp): 2580
  Vector type: Entry vector
Growth in bacteria
  Bacterial resistance: Kanamycin, 50 μg/mL
  Growth temperature: 37°C
  Growth strain: DH5alpha
  Growth instructions: E. coli TOP10
  Copy number: Low Copy
Gene/Insert
  Gene/Insert name: C2C2-GATA transcription factor from DR807759
  Species: Zea mays
  Insert size (bp): 382
  GenBank ID: HQ858674
  Cloning method: Restriction Enzyme
  Sequencing primers: 5′ M13 For; 3′ M13 Rev
Terms and licenses: Academic/Nonprofit Terms; Industry Terms: Not Available to Industry
Depositor comments: This CDS was amplified using PCR from a full length cDNA template from the Maize Full-length cDNA Project (www.maizecdna.org) and the PCR product included the stop codon. The PCR product was cloned into a Gateway pENTR/D vector. Further information on this gene may be obtained at www.grassius.org using the GenBank number. (The second half of the plasmid name is the GenBank Number for the sequence of the insert)
How to cite: pUT1111-HQ858674 was a gift from John Gray & Erich Grotewold (Addgene plasmid # 27720 ; http://n2t.net/addgene:27720 ; RRID:Addgene_27720)
