[The description below was written by a language model from this plasmid's Addgene catalogue record and pLannotate feature annotations shown in this document.]
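Description:
pUT1111-HQ858674 is a Gateway entry clone built on the Invitrogen pENTR/D backbone. It carries the coding sequence of a maize (Zea mays) C2C2-GATA family transcription factor and belongs to the Maize TFome collection of transcription factor open reading frames for functional genomics. The 382 bp insert was PCR-amplified from a full-length cDNA template and retains its native stop codon. After transfer it can therefore accept N-terminal fusions but not C-terminal ones. In the 2,958 nt depositor sequence the insert lies between attL1 and attL2. The annotation software flags part of it as resembling Arabidopsis GATA23, which is a homology match to the GATA-type DNA-binding region and not an Arabidopsis sequence.

The plasmid is propagated in E. coli under kanamycin selection from an aph(3')-Ia KanR gene and replicates from a ColE1/pUC-type origin. The feature table calls this origin high copy, whereas the catalogue entry lists the plasmid as low copy. As is typical of pENTR vectors, rrnB T1 and T2 terminators sit upstream of attL1 to shield the insert from read-through transcription. A T7 promoter lies just outside attL2, oriented back toward the insert. The short lacI and lacZα fragments are backbone remnants with no evident function. The entry clone has no promoter for expressing the open reading frame in plants or other eukaryotes. Instead, LR Clonase recombination between the attL sites and the attR sites of a destination vector moves the GATA coding sequence into whatever expression context is needed, such as vectors for protein production, yeast hybrid assays or plant expression.
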