Features (pLannotate 1.2.2; 10 found; start..end, strand, type, name):
      1..100     +  protein_bind   attL1: mutant version of attL; recombination site for the Gateway® LR reaction LR Clonase™
    166..297     +  CDS            GATA23 (fragment): GAT23_ARATH - Experimental evidence at transcript level: Swiss-Prot protein existence level 2. Transcriptional regulator that specifically binds 5'-GATA-3' or 5'-GAT-3' motifs within gene promoters. From Arabidopsis thaliana (Mouse-ear cress).
    515..614     -  protein_bind   attL2: mutant version of attL; recombination site for the Gateway® LR reaction LR Clonase™
    632..650     -  promoter       T7 promoter: promoter for bacteriophage T7 RNA polymerase
    784..1593    +  CDS            KanR: aminoglycoside phosphotransferase; aph(3')-Ia; confers resistance to kanamycin in bacteria or G418 (Geneticin®) in eukaryotes
   1740..2328    +  rep_origin     ori: high-copy-number ColE1/pMB1/pBR322/pUC origin of replication
   2511..2603    +  CDS            lacI (fragment): lac repressor; lacI; The lac repressor binds to the lac operator to inhibit transcription in E. coli. This inhibition can be relieved by adding lactose or isopropyl-β-D-thiogalactopyranoside (IPTG).
   2658..2685    -  terminator     rrnB T2 terminator: transcription terminator T2 from the E. coli rrnB gene
   2817..2860    +  terminator     rrnB T1 terminator: Escherichia coli rrnB; transcription terminator T1 from the E. coli rrnB gene
   2907..2943    -  CDS            lacZα (fragment): LacZα fragment of β-galactosidase; lacZ fragment
>Addgene plasmid #27720 | pUT1111-HQ858674 | depositor full sequence | sequence record 13024 | Author sequence
CAAATAATGATTTTATTTTGACTGATAGTGACCTGTTCGTTGCAACAAATTGATGAGCAATGCTTTTTTA
TAATGCCAACTTTGTACAAAAAAGCAGGCTCCGCGGCCGCCCCCTTCACCATGGGCTCCGCCGATCGCTG
TAAGATCGACGGGATCGTGGCGGCGGAGAAAGCCACCAGGAGCTGCGTCGAATGCCGCGCCACCACCACG
CCCATGTGGCGCAGCGGCCCGACCGGGCCCAGGTCACTTTGCAACGCCTGTGGGATCCGGTACCGAAAAA
AGAGGAGGCAAGAGCTTGGCCTAGACCGCAAGCTGCAGCAACAACAAAATAATGGCGAGGCGAAGACGGA
TGAAGCAAAAGACAGCTCTAGCAACAGCAGCAGCGGGAGCAGCAACTTGCAGGTGGTGCAGAAACGGAGG
CTGCTAATGGGAGTGGAGGAGGCTGCTCTGCTGCTGATGACCCTATCTTCTTCGCCCACATCCACGTTGC
TTCATGGAAAGGGTGGGCGCGCCGACCCAGCTTTCTTGTACAAAGTTGGCATTATAAGAAAGCATTGCTT
ATCAATTTGTTGCAACGAACAGGTCACTATCAGTCAAAATAAAATCATTATTTGCCATCCAGCTGATATC
CCCTATAGTGAGTCGTATTACATGGTCATAGCTGTTTCCTGGCAGCTCTGGCCCGTGTCTCAAAATCTCT
GATGTTACATTGCACAAGATAAAAATATATCATCATGAACAATAAAACTGTCTGCTTACATAAACAGTAA
TACAAGGGGTGTTATGAGCCATATTCAACGGGAAACGTCGAGGCCGCGATTAAATTCCAACATGGATGCT
GATTTATATGGGTATAAATGGGCTCGCGATAATGTCGGGCAATCAGGTGCGACAATCTATCGCTTGTATG
GGAAGCCCGATGCGCCAGAGTTGTTTCTGAAACATGGCAAAGGTAGCGTTGCCAATGATGTTACAGATGA
GATGGTCAGACTAAACTGGCTGACGGAATTTATGCCTCTTCCGACCATCAAGCATTTTATCCGTACTCCT
GATGATGCATGGTTACTCACCACTGCGATCCCCGGAAAAACAGCATTCCAGGTATTAGAAGAATATCCTG
ATTCAGGTGAAAATATTGTTGATGCGCTGGCAGTGTTCCTGCGCCGGTTGCATTCGATTCCTGTTTGTAA
TTGTCCTTTTAACAGCGATCGCGTATTTCGTCTCGCTCAGGCGCAATCACGAATGAATAACGGTTTGGTT
GATGCGAGTGATTTTGATGACGAGCGTAATGGCTGGCCTGTTGAACAAGTCTGGAAAGAAATGCATAAAC
TTTTGCCATTCTCACCGGATTCAGTCGTCACTCATGGTGATTTCTCACTTGATAACCTTATTTTTGACGA
GGGGAAATTAATAGGTTGTATTGATGTTGGACGAGTCGGAATCGCAGACCGATACCAGGATCTTGCCATC
CTATGGAACTGCCTCGGTGAGTTTTCTCCTTCATTACAGAAACGGCTTTTTCAAAAATATGGTATTGATA
ATCCTGATATGAATAAATTGCAGTTTCATTTGATGCTCGATGAGTTTTTCTAATCAGAATTGGTTAATTG
GTTGTAACACTGGCAGAGCATTACGCTGACTTGACGGGACGGCGCAAGCTCATGACCAAAATCCCTTAAC
GTGAGTTACGCGTCGTTCCACTGAGCGTCAGACCCCGTAGAAAAGATCAAAGGATCTTCTTGAGATCCTT
TTTTTCTGCGCGTAATCTGCTGCTTGCAAACAAAAAAACCACCGCTACCAGCGGTGGTTTGTTTGCCGGA
TCAAGAGCTACCAACTCTTTTTCCGAAGGTAACTGGCTTCAGCAGAGCGCAGATACCAAATACTGTCCTT
CTAGTGTAGCCGTAGTTAGGCCACCACTTCAAGAACTCTGTAGCACCGCCTACATACCTCGCTCTGCTAA
TCCTGTTACCAGTGGCTGCTGCCAGTGGCGATAAGTCGTGTCTTACCGGGTTGGACTCAAGACGATAGTT
ACCGGATAAGGCGCAGCGGTCGGGCTGAACGGGGGGTTCGTGCACACAGCCCAGCTTGGAGCGAACGACC
TACACCGAACTGAGATACCTACAGCGTGAGCATTGAGAAAGCGCCACGCTTCCCGAAGGGAGAAAGGCGG
ACAGGTATCCGGTAAGCGGCAGGGTCGGAACAGGAGAGCGCACGAGGGAGCTTCCAGGGGGAAACGCCTG
GTATCTTTATAGTCCTGTCGGGTTTCGCCACCTCTGACTTGAGCGTCGATTTTTGTGATGCTCGTCAGGG
GGGCGGAGCCTATGGAAAAACGCCAGCAACGCGGCCTTTTTACGGTTCCTGGCCTTTTGCTGGCCTTTTG
CTCACATGTTCTTTCCTGCGTTATCCCCTGATTCTGTGGATAACCGTATTACCGCCTTTGAGTGAGCTGA
TACCGCTCGCCGCAGCCGAACGACCGAGCGCAGCGAGTCAGTGAGCGAGGAAGCGGAAGAGCGCCCAATA
CGCAAACCGCCTCTCCCCGCGCGTTGGCCGATTCATTAATGCAGCTGGCACGACAGGTTTCCCGACTGGA
AAGCGGGCAGTGAGCGCAACGCAATTAATACGCGTACCGCTAGCCAGGAAGAGTTTGTAGAAACGCAAAA
AGGCCATCCGTCAGGATGGCCTTCTGCTTAGTTTGATGCCTGGCAGTTTATGGCGGGCGTCCTGCCCGCC
ACCCTCCGGGCCGTTGCTTCACAACGTTCAAATCCGCTCCCGGCGGATTTGTCCTACTCAGGAGAGCGTT
CACCGACAAACAACAGATAAAACGAAAGGCCCAGTCTTCCGACTGAGCCTTTCGTTTTATTTGATGCCTG
GCAGTTCCCTACTCTCGCGTTAACGCTAGCATGGATGTTTTCCCAGTCACGACGTTGTAAAACGACGGCC
AGTCTTAAGCTCGGGCCC
