>Addgene plasmid #27720 | pUT1111-HQ858674 | addgene partial sequence | sequence record 34046 | 27720 with M13pUC-fwd
CCAATAATGATTTTATTTTGACTGATAGTGACCTGTTCGTTGCAACAAATTGATGAGCAATGCTTTTTTA
TAATGCCAACTTTGTACAAAAAAGCAGGCTCCGCGGCCGCCCCCTTCACCATGGGCTCCGCCGATCGCTG
TAAGATCGACGGGATCGTGGCGGCGGAGAAAGCCACCAGGAGCTGCGTCGAATGCCGCGCCACCACCACG
CCCATGTGGCGCAGCGGCCCGACCGGGCCCAGGTCACTTTGCAACGCCTGTGGGATCCGGTACCGAAAAA
AGAGGAGGCAAGAGCTTGGCCTAGACCGCAAGCTGCAGCAACAACAAAATAATGGCGAGGCGAAGACGGA
TGAAGCAAAAGACAGCTCTAGCAACAGCAGCAGCGGGAGCAGCAACTTGCAGGTGGTGCAGAAACGGAGG
CTGCTAATGGGAGTGGAGGAGGCTGCTCTGCTGCTGATGACCCTATCTTCTTCGCCCACATCCACGTTGC
TTCATGGAAAGGGTGGGCGCGCCGACCCAGCTTTCTTGTACAAAGTTGGCATTATAAGAAAGCATTGCTT
ATCAATTTGTTGCAACGAACAGGTCACTATCAGTCAAAATAAAATCATTATTTGCCATCCAGCTGATATC
CCCTATAGTGAGTCGTATTACATGGTCATAGCTGTTTCCTGGCAGCTCTGGCCCGTGTCTCAAAATCTCT
GATGTTACATTGCACAAGATAAAAATATATCATCATGAACAATAAAACTGTCTGCTTACATAAACAGTAA
TACAAGGGGTGTTATGAGCCATATTCAACGGGAAACGTCGAGGCCGCGATTAAATTCCAACATGGATGCT
GA
